>Addgene plasmid #110965 | PF3D7_1463900-COMP-blac-flag-his | depositor full sequence | sequence record 208690 | PF3D7_1463900-COMP-blac-flag-his sequence 8938 bps
CTCGAGAAAGGCGTCTAACCAGTCACAGTCGCAAGGTAGGCTGAGCACCGTGGCGGGCGGCAGCGGGTGG
CGGTCGGGGTTGTTTCTGGCGGAGGTGCTGCTGATGATGTAATTAAAGTAGGCGGTCTTGAGACGGCGGA
TGGTCGAGGTGAGGTGTGGCAGGCTTGAGATCCAGCTGTTGGGGTGAGTACTCCCTCTCAAAAGCGGGCA
TTACTTCTGCGCTAAGATTGTCAGTTTCCAAAAACGAGGAGGATTTGATATTCACCTGGCCCGATCTGGC
CATACACTTGAGTGACAATGACATCCACTTTGCCTTTCTCTCCACAGGTGTCCACTCCCAGGTCCAAGTT
TGCCACCATGGAGTTTCAGACCCAGGTACTCATGTCCCTGCTGCTCTGCATGTCTGGTGCGGCCGCCAAC
GAGAACAACTTCTTCATCAAGATCCTGCGGAGCCAGGAAAAGAAGATCGAGAACGAAGTCTCCCTGTACG
AGAAGCTGAACAACCGGATCCTGTTCGAGGGCAGCGACGACTTCAGCAACCTGGACAAGCTGAAGTCCCT
GCTGAGCTTCCAGAAGAAGATTGACAACACCATCCGCAAGAAGCAGAAAGAGGAAAACAAGCTCAAGAAG
TTCCAGCAGGCCATCAAGAACGGCAACAACATCTACCCCGTGGGCAACAACCCTCAGGGCTTCGAGAAGA
AAGAGCGCGAGGAAAAAGAGCAGGAAAAAACCTACATGAACAACGTGATCAACAAGATCAACGAGCAGAA
GGGCAACTACTACGAGCCCAACAAGAACATCAACAACAAGTACACCGAGGACCTGACCAGCAACGGCCTG
CTGTACAACAAGGATAAGATCAAGAACCAGTTCAACAATCCCCACCAGGAAAAATTCATCCGGAAGCACG
AGCACGAGAGAGAGCACGAGGGCAAGAACGAAGGCAAAAACGAGCACAAGAATGAGCATAAGAACGAACA
CAAAAATGAACACGTCCACGTGCACGAGCATAACAGCAAGAACTATGAGGGCAACCCTCCCAAGAACGAG
TACCCCAACATCAACTTCGCCAACATCCTGAACAGCATCGACTTCTACAAGAAAATCGACCTGGTCAAGA
ACTACTTCGGCTACAACAACAACGAGGCCCTGAACCAGAACATGAAGGAACAGAAAAACATGCAGAACCA
CCACGTGGAAAACGAGAAGAACAACATGATCCAGGCCAACAACCAGGTGGACGAGAATCAGAACAATCAC
CAGTATAACAACAACTTCCACAACCAGAAGAACGACAACCTGAAGCAGGACACCAAGGACAACAGCGCCG
AGCAGACCTACAACAATGCCAACAACAATATCGAGGACAACAATCACATCAAGTTCTTCATCTCCAAGGA
CATCGAGAAAAAAAAGAACAAGCAGAACGACATCAATGAGGCCGTGTACAACGCCATCAAAAACAAGAAC
CTGCACCTCCGGCGGAACAACATCAAAGAAATCTTCGACGTGGACGACCTCGTGAAGAATATCAAGAGCT
TCCTGGGCATCAAGAGCAACATCCACGAGGCCTTCGAGAACCAGAAGCTGATCATCAAGAATTGCAACTA
CGAGAGCTTCGGCCCCGAGCTGTGCTCCGTGGATGAGAAGGCCAAAGAAATGCTGTGGAAGTATGAGAAG
AAGAAAAACTCCGCCGGCGCGCCGTCGACCTCCATCACGGCCTATAAGAGTGAGGGGGAGTCAGCGGAGT
TCTCCTTCCCACTCAACCTTGGAGAGGAAAGCCTGCAGGGAGAGTTGAGATGGAAGGCAGAGAAGGCTCC
TTCTTCCCAGTCCTGGATCACCTTCTCCCTAAAGAACCAAAAGGTGTCTGTGCAGAAGTCTACTAGCAAC
CCCAAGTTCCAGCTGTCCGAAACGCTCCCACTCACCCTTCAGATACCCCAGGTCTCCCTTCAGTTTGCTG
GTTCTGGCAACCTGACCCTGACTCTGGACAGAGGGATACTGTATCAGGAAGTGAACCTGGTGGTGATGAA
AGTGACTCAGCCCGACAGCAACACTTTGACCTGTGAGGTGATGGGACCCACCTCACCCAAGATGAGACTG
ATCTTGAAGCAGGAGAATCAGGAGGCCAGGGTCTCCAGGCAGGAGAAAGTGATTCAAGTGCAGGCCCCTG
AAGCAGGGGTGTGGCAATGTCTACTGAGTGAAGGTGAAGAGGTCAAGATGGACTCCAAGATCCAGGTTTT
ATCCAAAGGGTTGAATTCCGGCGGCGGCTCCGGAGGCGGTACCGGTGGCGGCGACCTAGCCCCACAGATG
CTTCGAGAACTCCAGGAGACTAATGCGGCGCTGCAAGACGTGAGAGAGCTCTTGCGACAGCAGGTCAAGG
AGATCACCTTCCTGAAGAATACGGTGATGGAATGTGACGCCTGCGGTCTAGACAGAAACCTGCCTCCACT
AGCACCTCTGGGCCCACACCCAGAAACGCTGGTGAAAGTAAAAGATGCTGAAGATCAGTTGGGTGCACGA
GTGGGTTACATCGAACTGGATCTCAACAGCGGTAAGATCCTTGAGAGTTTTCGCCCCGAAGAACGTTTTC
CAATGATGAGCACTTTTAAAGTTCTGCTATGTGGCGCGGTATTATCCCGTATTGACGCCGGGCAAGAGCA
ACTCGGTCGCCGCATACACTATTCTCAGAATGACTTGGTTGAGTACTCACCAGTCACAGAAAAGCATCTT
ACGGATGGCATGACAGTAAGAGAATTATGCAGTGCTGCCATAACCATGAGTGATAACACTGCGGCCAACT
TACTTCTGACAACGATCGGAGGACCGAAGGAGCTAACCGCTTTTTTGCACAACATGGGGGATCATGTAAC
TCGCCTTGATCGTTGGGAACCGGAGCTGAATGAAGCCATACCAAACGACGAGCGTGACACCACGATGCCT
GTAGCAATGGCAACAACGTTGCGCAAACTATTAACTGGCGAACTACTTACTCTAGCTTCCCGGCAACAAT
TAATAGACTGGATGGAGGCGGATAAAGTTGCAGGACCACTTCTGCGCTCGGCCCTTCCGGCTGGCTGGTT
TATTGCTGATAAATCTGGAGCCGGTGAGCGTGGGTCTCGCGGTATCATTGCAGCACTGGGGCCAGATGGT
AAGCCCTCCCGTATCGTAGTTATCTACACGACGGGGAGTCAGGCAACTATGGATGAACGAAATAGACAGA
TCGCTGAGATAGGTGCCTCACTGATTAAGCATTGGGGCCCTGACTACAAAGACCATGACGGTGATTATAA
AGATCATGACATCGATTACAAGGATGACGATGACAAGGGCCCTCACCACCACCATCACCACTAATTAATT
AAGGATCCCCCGACCTCGACCTCTGGCTAATAAAGGAAATTTATTTTCATTGCAATAGTGTGTTGGAATT
TTTTGTGTCTCTCACTCGGAAGGACATATGGGAGGGCAAATCATTTGGTCGAGATCCCTCGGAGATCTCT
AGCTAGAGGATCGATCCCCGCCCCGGACGAACTAAACCTGACTACGACATCTCTGCCCCTTCTTCGCGGG
GCAGTGCATGTAATCCCTTCAGTTGGTTGGTACAACTTGCCAACTGGGCCCTGTTCCACATGTGACACGG
GGGGGGACCAAACACAAAGGGGTTCTCTGACTGTAGTTGACATCCTTATAAATGGATGTGCACATTTGCC
AACACTGAGTGGCTTTCATCCTGGAGCAGACTTTGCAGTCTGTGGACTGCAACACAACATTGCCTTTATG
TGTAACTCTTGGCTGAAGCTCTTACACCAATGCTGGGGGACATGTACCTCCCAGGGGCCCAGGAAGACTA
CGGGAGGCTACACCAACGTCAATCAGAGGGGCCTGTGTAGCTACCGATAAGCGGACCCTCAAGAGGGCAT
TAGCAATAGTGTTTATAAGGCCCCCTTGTTAACCCTAAACGGGTAGCATATGCTTCCCGGGTAGTAGTAT
ATACTATCCAGACTAACCCTAATTCAATAGCATATGTTACCCAACGGGAAGCATATGCTATCGAATTAGG
GTTAGTAAAAGGGTCCTAAGGAACAGCGATATCTCCCACCCCATGAGCTGTCACGGTTTTATTTACATGG
GGTCAGGATTCCACGAGGGTAGTGAACCATTTTAGTCACAAGGGCAGTGGCTGAAGATCAAGGAGCGGGC
AGTGAACTCTCCTGAATCTTCGCCTGCTTCTTCATTCTCCTTCGTTTAGCTAATAGAATAACTGCTGAGT
TGTGAACAGTAAGGTGTATGTGAGGTGCTCGAAAACAAGGTTTCAGGTGACGCCCCCAGAATAAAATTTG
GACGGGGGGTTCAGTGGTGGCATTGTGCTATGACACCAATATAACCCTCACAAACCCCTTGGGCAATAAA
TACTAGTGTAGGAATGAAACATTCTGAATATCTTTAACAATAGAAATCCATGGGGTGGGGACAAGCCGTA
AAGACTGGATGTCCATCTCACACGAATTTATGGCTATGGGCAACACATAATCCTAGTGCAATATGATACT
GGGGTTATTAAGATGTGTCCCAGGCAGGGACCAAGACAGGTGAACCATGTTGTTACACTCTATTTGTAAC
AAGGGGAAAGAGAGTGGACGCCGACAGCAGCGGACTCCACTGGTTGTCTCTAACACCCCCGAAAATTAAA
CGGGGCTCCACGCCAATGGGGCCCATAAACAAAGACAAGTGGCCACTCTTTTTTTTGAAATTGTGGAGTG
GGGGCACGCGTCAGCCCCCACACGCCGCCCTGCGGTTTTGGACTGTAAAATAAGGGTGTAATAACTTGGC
TGATTGTAACCCCGCTAACCACTGCGGTCAAACCACTTGCCCACAAAACCACTAATGGCACCCCGGGGAA
TACCTGCATAAGTAGGTGGGCGGGCCAAGATAGGGGCGCGATTGCTGCGATCTGGAGGACAAATTACACA
CACTTGCGCCTGAGCGCCAAGCACAGGGTTGTTGGTCCTCATATTCACGAGGTCGCTGAGAGCACGGTGG
GCTAATGTTGCCATGGGTAGCATATACTACCCAAATATCTGGATAGCATATGCTATCCTAATCTATATCT
GGGTAGCATAGGCTATCCTAATCTATATCTGGGTAGCATATGCTATCCTAATCTATATCTGGGTAGTATA
TGCTATCCTAATTTATATCTGGGTAGCATAGGCTATCCTAATCTATATCTGGGTAGCATATGCTATCCTA
ATCTATATCTGGGTAGTATATGCTATCCTAATCTGTATCCGGGTAGCATATGCTATCCTAATAGAGATTA
GGGTAGTATATGCTATCCTAATTTATATCTGGGTAGCATATACTACCCAAATATCTGGATAGCATATGCT
ATCCTAATCTATATCTGGGTAGCATATGCTATCCTAATCTATATCTGGGTAGCATAGGCTATCCTAATCT
ATATCTGGGTAGCATATGCTATCCTAATCTATATCTGGGTAGTATATGCTATCCTAATTTATATCTGGGT
AGCATAGGCTATCCTAATCTATATCTGGGTAGCATATGCTATCCTAATCTATATCTGGGTAGTATATGCT
ATCCTAATCTGTATCCGGGTAGCATATGCTATCCTCATGATAAGCTGTCAAACATGAGAATTTTCTTGAA
GACGAAAGGGCCTCGTGATACGCCTATTTTTATAGGTTAATGTCATGATAATAATGGTTTCTTAGACGTC
AGGTGGCACTTTTCGGGGAAATGTGCGCGGAACCCCTATTTGTTTATTTTTCTAAATACATTCAAATATG
TATCCGCTCATGAGACAATAACCCTGATAAATGCTTCAATAATATTGAAAAAGGAAGAGTATGAGTATTC
AACATTTCCGTGTCGCCCTTATTCCCTTTTTTGCGGCATTTTGCCTTCCTGTTTTTGCTCACCCAGAAAC
GCTGGTGAAAGTAAAAGATGCTGAAGATCAGTTGGGTGCACGAGTGGGTTACATCGAACTGGATCTCAAC
AGCGGTAAGATCCTTGAGAGTTTTCGCCCCGAAGAACGTTTTCCAATGATGAGCACTTTTAAAGTTCTGC
TATGTGGCGCGGTATTATCCCGTGTTGACGCCGGGCAAGAGCAACTCGGTCGCCGCATACACTATTCTCA
GAATGACTTGGTTGAGTACTCACCAGTCACAGAAAAGCATCTTACGGATGGCATGACAGTAAGAGAATTA
TGCAGTGCTGCCATAACCATGAGTGATAACACTGCGGCCAACTTACTTCTGACAACGATCGGAGGACCGA
AGGAGCTAACCGCTTTTTTGCACAACATGGGGGATCATGTAACTCGCCTTGATCGTTGGGAACCGGAGCT
GAATGAAGCCATACCAAACGACGAGCGTGACACCACGATGCCTGCAGCAATGGCAACAACGTTGCGCAAA
CTATTAACTGGCGAACTACTTACTCTAGCTTCCCGGCAACAATTAATAGACTGGATGGAGGCGGATAAAG
TTGCAGGACCACTTCTGCGCTCGGCCCTTCCGGCTGGCTGGTTTATTGCTGATAAATCTGGAGCCGGTGA
GCGTGGGTCTCGCGGTATCATTGCAGCACTGGGGCCAGATGGTAAGCCCTCCCGTATCGTAGTTATCTAC
ACGACGGGGAGTCAGGCAACTATGGATGAACGAAATAGACAGATCGCTGAGATAGGTGCCTCACTGATTA
AGCATTGGTAACTGTCAGACCAAGTTTACTCATATATACTTTAGATTGATTTAAAACTTCATTTTTAATT
TAAAAGGATCTAGGTGAAGATCCTTTTTGATAATCTCATGACCAAAATCCCTTAACGTGAGTTTTCGTTC
CACTGAGCGTCAGACCCCGTAGAAAAGATCAAAGGATCTTCTTGAGATCCTTTTTTTCTGCGCGTAATCT
GCTGCTTGCAAACAAAAAAACCACCGCTACCAGCGGTGGTTTGTTTGCCGGATCAAGAGCTACCAACTCT
TTTTCCGAAGGTAACTGGCTTCAGCAGAGCGCAGATACCAAATACTGTTCTTCTAGTGTAGCCGTAGTTA
GGCCACCACTTCAAGAACTCTGTAGCACCGCCTACATACCTCGCTCTGCTAATCCTGTTACCAGTGGCTG
CTGCCAGTGGCGATAAGTCGTGTCTTACCGGGTTGGACTCAAGACGATAGTTACCGGATAAGGCGCAGCG
GTCGGGCTGAACGGGGGGTTCGTGCACACAGCCCAGCTTGGAGCGAACGACCTACACCGAACTGAGATAC
CTACAGCGTGAGCTATGAGAAAGCGCCACGCTTCCCGAAGGGAGAAAGGCGGACAGGTATCCGGTAAGCG
GCAGGGTCGGAACAGGAGAGCGCACGAGGGAGCTTCCAGGGGGAAACGCCTGGTATCTTTATAGTCCTGT
CGGGTTTCGCCACCTCTGACTTGAGCGTCGATTTTTGTGATGCTCGTCAGGGGGGCGGAGCCTATGGAAA
AACGCCAGCAACGCGGCCTTTTTACGGTTCCTGGCCTTTTGCTGGCCTTTTGCTCACATGTTCTTTCCTG
CGTTATCCCCTGATTCTGTGGATAACCGTATTACCGCCTTTGAGTGAGCTGATACCGCTCGCCGCAGCCG
AACGACCGAGCGCAGCGAGTCAGTGAGCGAGGAAGCGGAAGAGCGCCCAATACGCAAACCGCCTCTCCCC
GCGCGTTGGCCGATTCATTAATGCAGCTGGCACGACAGGTTTCCCGACTGGAAAGCGGGCAGTGAGCGCA
ACGCAATTAATGTGAGTTAGCTCACTCATTAGGCACCCCAGGCTTTACACTTTATGCTTCCGGCTCGTAT
GTTGTGTGGAATTGTGAGCGGATAACAATTTCACACAGGAAACAGCTATGACCATGATTACGCCAAGCTC
TAGCTAGAGGTCGACCAATTCTCATGTTTGACAGCTTATCATCGCAGATCCGGGCAACGTTGTTGCCATT
GCTGCAGGCGCAGAACTGGTAGGTATGGAAGATCTATACATTGAATCAATATTGGCAATTAGCCATATTA
GTCATTGGTTATATAGCATAAATCAATATTGGCTATTGGCCATTGCATACGTTGTATCTATATCATAATA
TGTACATTTATATTGGCTCATGTCCAATATGACCGCCATGTTGACATTGATTATTGACTAGTTATTAATA
GTAATCAATTACGGGGTCATTAGTTCATAGCCCATATATGGAGTTCCGCGTTACATAACTTACGGTAAAT
GGCCCGCCTGGCTGACCGCCCAACGACCCCCGCCCATTGACGTCAATAATGACGTATGTTCCCATAGTAA
CGCCAATAGGGACTTTCCATTGACGTCAATGGGTGGAGTATTTACGGTAAACTGCCCACTTGGCAGTACA
TCAAGTGTATCATATGCCAAGTCCGCCCCCTATTGACGTCAATGACGGTAAATGGCCCGCCTGGCATTAT
GCCCAGTACATGACCTTACGGGACTTTCCTACTTGGCAGTACATCTACGTATTAGTCATCGCTATTACCA
TGGTGATGCGGTTTTGGCAGTACACCAATGGGCGTGGATAGCGGTTTGACTCACGGGGATTTCCAAGTCT
CCACCCCATTGACGTCAATGGGAGTTTGTTTTGGCACCAAAATCAACGGGACTTTCCAAAATGTCGTAAT
AACCCCGCCCCGTTGACGCAAATGGGCGGTAGGCGTGTACGGTGGGAGGTCTATATAAGCAGAGCTCGTT
TAGTGAACCGTCAGATCCTCACTCTCTTCCGCATCGCTGTCTGCGAGGGCCAGCTGTTGGGCTCGCGGTT
GAGGACAAACTCTTCGCGGTCTTTCCAGTACTCTTGGATCGGAAACCCGTCGGCCTCCGAACGGTACTCC
GCCACCGAGGGACCTGAGCGAGTCCGCATCGACCGGATCGGAAAACCT
Features (pLannotate 1.2.2; 21 found; start..end, strand, type, name):
    184..273     +  intron         chimeric intron (fragment): chimera between introns from adenovirus and immunoglobulin heavy chain genes
    292..338     +  CDS            IgH signal sequence (fragment): signal sequence from the mouse immunoglobulin heavy chain variable region
   1672..2256    +  CDS            Cd4 (fragment): CD4_RAT - Experimental evidence at protein level: Swiss-Prot protein existence level 1. Integral membrane glycoprotein that plays an essential role in the immune response and serves multiple functions in responses against both external and internal offenses. In T-cells, functions primarily as a coreceptor for MHC class II molecule:peptide complex. The antigens presented by class II peptides are derived from extracellular proteins while class I peptides are derived from cytosolic proteins. Interacts simultaneously with the T-cell receptor (TCR) and the MHC class II presented by antigen presenti
   2293..2460    +  CDS            COMP (fragment): COMP_HUMAN - Experimental evidence at protein level: Swiss-Prot protein existence level 1. May play a role in the structural integrity of cartilage via its interaction with other extracellular matrix proteins such as the collagens and fibronectin. Can mediate the interaction of chondrocytes with the cartilage extracellular matrix through interaction with cell surface integrin receptors. Could play a role in the pathogenesis of osteoarthritis. Potent suppressor of apoptosis in both primary chondrocytes and transformed cells. Suppresses apoptosis by blocking the activation of caspase-3 and by in
   2468..3255    +  CDS            bla(M) (fragment): β-lactamase lacking the signal sequence; bla(M); allows cytosolic expression of β-lactamase
   3262..3327    +  CDS            3xFLAG: three tandem FLAG® epitope tags, followed by an enterokinase cleavage site
   3389..3444    +  polyA_signal   β-globin poly(A) signal: rabbit β-globin polyadenylation signal (Gil and Proudfoot, 1987)
   3958..5639    -  rep_origin     oriP (fragment): Epstein-Barr virus oriP replication origin (Yates et al., 2000)
   5766..5870    +  promoter       AmpR promoter: bla
   5871..6731    +  CDS            AmpR: β-lactamase; bla; confers resistance to ampicillin, carbenicillin, and related antibiotics
   6902..7490    +  rep_origin     ori: high-copy-number ColE1/pMB1/pBR322/pUC origin of replication
   7673..7765    +  CDS            lacI (fragment): lac repressor; lacI; The lac repressor binds to the lac operator to inhibit transcription in E. coli. This inhibition can be relieved by adding lactose or isopropyl-β-D-thiogalactopyranoside (IPTG).
   7778..7799    +  protein_bind   CAP binding site: CAP binding activates transcription in the presence of cAMP. E. coli catabolite activator protein
   7814..7844    +  promoter       lac promoter: promoter for the E. coli lac operon
   7852..7868    +  protein_bind   lac operator: The lac repressor binds to the lac operator to inhibit transcription in E. coli. This inhibition can be relieved by adding lactose or isopropyl-β-D-thiogalactopyranoside (IPTG). lac repressor encoded by lacI
   7938..7954    +  promoter       tet promoter (fragment): E. coli promoter for tetracycline efflux protein gene
   7964..7989    -  CDS            bla(M) (fragment): β-lactamase lacking the signal sequence; bla(M); allows cytosolic expression of β-lactamase
   8163..8542    +  enhancer       CMV enhancer: human cytomegalovirus immediate early enhancer
   8544..8743    +  promoter       CMV promoter: human cytomegalovirus (CMV) immediate early promoter
   8811..8849    +  misc_feature   Ad SA (fragment): adenovirus major late transcript splice acceptor (Friedrich and Soriano, 1991)
   8882..153     -  CDS            PTP (fragment) (across the origin): TERM_ADE02 - Experimental evidence at protein level: Swiss-Prot protein existence level 1. Protein covalently bound to the viral DNA that acts as a primer for viral genomic replication by DNA strand displacement. Assembles on the viral origin of replication in an initiation complex with viral polymerase, DBP, host NFIA and host POU2F1/OCT1. During initiation, the polymerase covalently couples the first dCTP with Ser- 580 of pTP. The terminal protein stimulates the template activity over 20 fold compared to protein-free templates. Neo-synthesized viral genomes are linked to two preterminal prot
