>Addgene plasmid #110965 | PF3D7_1463900-COMP-blac-flag-his | addgene full sequence | sequence record 224233 | Addgene NGS Result
CTCGAGAAAGGCGTCTAACCAGTCACAGTCGCAAGGTAGGCTGAGCACCGTGGCGGGCGGCAGCGGGTGG
CGGTCGGGGTTGTTTCTGGCGGAGGTGCTGCTGATGATGTAATTAAAGTAGGCGGTCTTGAGACGGCGGA
TGGTCGAGGTGAGGTGTGGCAGGCTTGAGATCCAGCTGTTGGGGTGAGTACTCCCTCTCAAAAGCGGGCA
TTACTTCTGCGCTAAGATTGTCAGTTTCCAAAAACGAGGAGGATTTGATATTCACCTGGCCCGATCTGGC
CATACACTTGAGTGACAATGACATCCACTTTGCCTTTCTCTCCACAGGTGTCCACTCCCAGGTCCAAGTT
TGCCACCATGGAGTTTCAGACCCAGGTACTCATGTCCCTGCTGCTCTGCATGTCTGGTGCGGCCGCCAAC
GAGAACAACTTCTTCATCAAGATCCTGCGGAGCCAGGAAAAGAAGATCGAGAACGAAGTCTCCCTGTACG
AGAAGCTGAACAACCGGATCCTGTTCGAGGGCAGCGACGACTTCAGCAACCTGGACAAGCTGAAGTCCCT
GCTGAGCTTCCAGAAGAAGATTGACAACACCATCCGCAAGAAGCAGAAAGAGGAAAACAAGCTCAAGAAG
TTCCAGCAGGCCATCAAGAACGGCAACAACATCTACCCCGTGGGCAACAACCCTCAGGGCTTCGAGAAGA
AAGAGCGCGAGGAAAAAGAGCAGGAAAAAACCTACATGAACAACGTGATCAACAAGATCAACGAGCAGAA
GGGCAACTACTACGAGCCCAACAAGAACATCAACAACAAGTACACCGAGGACCTGACCAGCAACGGCCTG
CTGTACAACAAGGATAAGATCAAGAACCAGTTCAACAATCCCCACCAGGAAAAATTCATCCGGAAGCACG
AGCACGAGAGAGAGCACGAGGGCAAGAACGAAGGCAAAAACGAGCACAAGAATGAGCATAAGAACGAACA
CAAAAATGAACACGTCCACGTGCACGAGCATAACAGCAAGAACTATGAGGGCAACCCTCCCAAGAACGAG
TACCCCAACATCAACTTCGCCAACATCCTGAACAGCATCGACTTCTACAAGAAAATCGACCTGGTCAAGA
ACTACTTCGGCTACAACAACAACGAGGCCCTGAACCAGAACATGAAGGAACAGAAAAACATGCAGAACCA
CCACGTGGAAAACGAGAAGAACAACATGATCCAGGCCAACAACCAGGTGGACGAGAATCAGAACAATCAC
CAGTATAACAACAACTTCCACAACCAGAAGAACGACAACCTGAAGCAGGACACCAAGGACAACAGCGCCG
AGCAGACCTACAACAATGCCAACAACAATATCGAGGACAACAATCACATCAAGTTCTTCATCTCCAAGGA
CATCGAGAAAAAAAAGAACAAGCAGAACGACATCAATGAGGCCGTGTACAACGCCATCAAAAACAAGAAC
CTGCACCTCCGGCGGAACAACATCAAAGAAATCTTCGACGTGGACGACCTCGTGAAGAATATCAAGAGCT
TCCTGGGCATCAAGAGCAACATCCACGAGGCCTTCGAGAACCAGAAGCTGATCATCAAGAATTGCAACTA
CGAGAGCTTCGGCCCCGAGCTGTGCTCCGTGGATGAGAAGGCCAAAGAAATGCTGTGGAAGTATGAGAAG
AAGAAAAACTCCGCCGGCGCGCCGTCGACCTCCATCACGGCCTATAAGAGTGAGGGGGAGTCAGCGGAGT
TCTCCTTCCCACTCAACCTTGGAGAGGAAAGCCTGCAGGGAGAGTTGAGATGGAAGGCAGAGAAGGCTCC
TTCTTCCCAGTCCTGGATCACCTTCTCCCTAAAGAACCAAAAGGTGTCTGTGCAGAAGTCTACTAGCAAC
CCCAAGTTCCAGCTGTCCGAAACGCTCCCACTCACCCTTCAGATACCCCAGGTCTCCCTTCAGTTTGCTG
GTTCTGGCAACCTGACCCTGACTCTGGACAGAGGGATACTGTATCAGGAAGTGAACCTGGTGGTGATGAA
AGTGACTCAGCCCGACAGCAACACTTTGACCTGTGAGGTGATGGGACCCACCTCACCCAAGATGAGACTG
ATCTTGAAGCAGGAGAATCAGGAGGCCAGGGTCTCCAGGCAGGAGAAAGTGATTCAAGTGCAGGCCCCTG
AAGCAGGGGTGTGGCAATGTCTACTGAGTGAAGGTGAAGAGGTCAAGATGGACTCCAAGATCCAGGTTTT
ATCCAAAGGGTTGAATTCCGGCGGCGGCTCCGGAGGCGGTACCGGTGGCGGCGACCTAGCCCCACAGATG
CTTCGAGAACTCCAGGAGACTAATGCGGCGCTGCAAGACGTGAGAGAGCTCTTGCGACAGCAGGTCAAGG
AGATCACCTTCCTGAAGAATACGGTGATGGAATGTGACGCCTGCGGTCTAGACAGAAACCTGCCTCCACT
AGCACCTCTGGGCCCACACCCAGAAACGCTGGTGAAAGTAAAAGATGCTGAAGATCAGTTGGGTGCACGA
GTGGGTTACATCGAACTGGATCTCAACAGCGGTAAGATCCTTGAGAGTTTTCGCCCCGAAGAACGTTTTC
CAATGATGAGCACTTTTAAAGTTCTGCTATGTGGCGCGGTATTATCCCGTATTGACGCCGGGCAAGAGCA
ACTCGGTCGCCGCATACACTATTCTCAGAATGACTTGGTTGAGTACTCACCAGTCACAGAAAAGCATCTT
ACGGATGGCATGACAGTAAGAGAATTATGCAGTGCTGCCATAACCATGAGTGATAACACTGCGGCCAACT
TACTTCTGACAACGATCGGAGGACCGAAGGAGCTAACCGCTTTTTTGCACAACATGGGGGATCATGTAAC
TCGCCTTGATCGTTGGGAACCGGAGCTGAATGAAGCCATACCAAACGACGAGCGTGACACCACGATGCCT
GTAGCAATGGCAACAACGTTGCGCAAACTATTAACTGGCGAACTACTTACTCTAGCTTCCCGGCAACAAT
TAATAGACTGGATGGAGGCGGATAAAGTTGCAGGACCACTTCTGCGCTCGGCCCTTCCGGCTGGCTGGTT
TATTGCTGATAAATCTGGAGCCGGTGAGCGTGGGTCTCGCGGTATCATTGCAGCACTGGGGCCAGATGGT
AAGCCCTCCCGTATCGTAGTTATCTACACGACGGGGAGTCAGGCAACTATGGATGAACGAAATAGACAGA
TCGCTGAGATAGGTGCCTCACTGATTAAGCATTGGGGCCCTGACTACAAAGACCATGACGGTGATTATAA
AGATCATGACATCGATTACAAGGATGACGATGACAAGGGCCCTCACCACCACCATCACCACTAATAATAA
GGATCCCCCGACCTCGACCTCTGGCTAATAAAGGAAATTTATTTTCATTGCAATAGTGTGTTGGAATTTT
TTGTGTCTCTCACTCGGAAGGACATATGGGAGGGCAAATCATTTGGTCGAGATCCCTCGGAGATCTCTAG
CTAGAGGATCGATCCCCGCCCCGGACGAACTAAACCTGACTACGACATCTCTGCCCCTTCTTCGCGGGGC
AGTGCATGTAATCCCTTCAGTTGGTTGGTACAACTTGCCAACTGGGCCCTGTTCCACATGTGACACGGGG
GGGGACCAAACACAAAGGGGTTCTCTGACTGTAGTTGACATCCTTATAAATGGATGTGCACATTTGCCAA
CACTGAGTGGCTTTCATCCTGGAGCAGACTTTGCAGTCTGTGGACTGCAACACAACATTGCCTTTATGTG
TAACTCTTGGCTGAAGCTCTTACACCAATGCTGGGGGACATGTACCTCCCAGGGGCCCAGGAAGACTACG
GGAGGCTACACCAACGTCAATCAGAGGGGCCTGTGTAGCTACCGATAAGCGGACCCTCAAGAGGGCATTA
GCAATAGTGTTTATAAGGCCCCCTTGTTAACCCTAAACGGGTAGCATATGCTTCCCGGGTAGTAGTATAT
ACTATCCAGACTAACCCTAATTCAATAGCATATGTTACCCAACGGGAAGCATATGCTATCGAATTAGGGT
TAGTAAAAGGGTCCTAAGGAACAGCGATATCTCCCACCCCATGAGCTGTCACGGTTTTATTTACATGGGG
TCAGGATTCCACGAGGGTAGTGAACCATTTTAGTCACAAGGGCAGTGGCTGAAGATCAAGGAGCGGGCAG
TGAACTCTCCTGAATCTTCGCCTGCTTCTTCATTCTCCTTCGTTTAGCTAATAGAATAACTGCTGAGTTG
TGAACAGTAAGGTGTATGTGAGGTGCTCGAAAACAAGGTTTCAGGTGACGCCCCCAGAATAAAATTTGGA
CGGGGGGTTCAGTGGTGGCATTGTGCTATGACACCAATATAACCCTCACAAACCCCTTGGGCAATAAATA
CTAGTGTAGGAATGAAACATTCTGAATATCTTTAACAATAGAAATCCATGGGGTGGGGACAAGCCGTAAA
GACTGGATGTCCATCTCACACGAATTTATGGCTATGGGCAACACATAATCCTAGTGCAATATGATACTGG
GGTTATTAAGATGTGTCCCAGGCAGGGACCAAGACAGGTGAACCATGTTGTTACACTCTATTTGTAACAA
GGGGAAAGAGAGTGGACGCCGACAGCAGCGGACTCCACTGGTTGTCTCTAACACCCCCGAAAATTAAACG
GGGCTCCACGCCAATGGGGCCCATAAACAAAGACAAGTGGCCACTCTTTTTTTTGAAATTGTGGAGTGGG
GGCACGCGTCAGCCCCCACACGCCGCCCTGCGGTTTTGGACTGTAAAATAAGGGTGTAATAACTTGGCTG
ATTGTAACCCCGCTAACCACTGCGGTCAAACCACTTGCCCACAAAACCACTAATGGCACCCCGGGGAATA
CCTGCATAAGTAGGTGGGCGGGCCAAGATAGGGGCGCGATTGCTGCGATCTGGAGGACAAATTACACACA
CTTGCGCCTGAGCGCCAAGCACAGGGTTGTTGGTCCTCATATTCACGAGGTCGCTGAGAGCACGGTGGGC
TAATGTTGCCATGGGTAGCATATACTACCCAAATATCTGGATAGCATATGCTATCCTAATCTATATCTGG
GTAGCATAGGCTATCCTAATCTATATCTGGGTAGCATATGCTATCCTAATCTATATCTGGGTAGTATATG
CTATCCTAATTTATATCTGGGTAGCATAGGCTATCCTAATCTATATCTGGGTAGCATATGCTATCCTAAT
CTATATCTGGGTAGTATATGCTATCCTAATCTGTATCCGGGTAGCATATGCTATCCTAATAGAGATTAGG
GTAGTATATGCTATCCTAATTTATATCTGGGTAGCATATACTACCCAAATATCTGGATAGCATATGCTAT
CCTAATCTATATCTGGGTAGCATATGCTATCCTAATCTATATCTGGGTAGCATAGGCTATCCTAATCTAT
ATCTGGGTAGCATATGCTATCCTAATCTATATCTGGGTAGTATATGCTATCCTAATTTATATCTGGGTAG
CATAGGCTATCCTAATCTATATCTGGGTAGCATATGCTATCCTAATCTATATCTGGGTAGTATATGCTAT
CCTAATCTGTATCCGGGTAGCATATGCTATCCTCATGATAAGCTGTCAAACATGAGAATTTTCTTGAAGA
CGAAAGGGCCTCGTGATACGCCTATTTTTATAGGTTAATGTCATGATAATAATGGTTTCTTAGACGTCAG
GTGGCACTTTTCGGGGAAATGTGCGCGGAACCCCTATTTGTTTATTTTTCTAAATACATTCAAATATGTA
TCCGCTCATGAGACAATAACCCTGATAAATGCTTCAATAATATTGAAAAAGGAAGAGTATGAGTATTCAA
CATTTCCGTGTCGCCCTTATTCCCTTTTTTGCGGCATTTTGCCTTCCTGTTTTTGCTCACCCAGAAACGC
TGGTGAAAGTAAAAGATGCTGAAGATCAGTTGGGTGCACGAGTGGGTTACATCGAACTGGATCTCAACAG
CGGTAAGATCCTTGAGAGTTTTCGCCCCGAAGAACGTTTTCCAATGATGAGCACTTTTAAAGTTCTGCTA
TGTGGCGCGGTATTATCCCGTGTTGACGCCGGGCAAGAGCAACTCGGTCGCCGCATACACTATTCTCAGA
ATGACTTGGTTGAGTACTCACCAGTCACAGAAAAGCATCTTACGGATGGCATGACAGTAAGAGAATTATG
CAGTGCTGCCATAACCATGAGTGATAACACTGCGGCCAACTTACTTCTGACAACGATCGGAGGACCGAAG
GAGCTAACCGCTTTTTTGCACAACATGGGGGATCATGTAACTCGCCTTGATCGTTGGGAACCGGAGCTGA
ATGAAGCCATACCAAACGACGAGCGTGACACCACGATGCCTGCAGCAATGGCAACAACGTTGCGCAAACT
ATTAACTGGCGAACTACTTACTCTAGCTTCCCGGCAACAATTAATAGACTGGATGGAGGCGGATAAAGTT
GCAGGACCACTTCTGCGCTCGGCCCTTCCGGCTGGCTGGTTTATTGCTGATAAATCTGGAGCCGGTGAGC
GTGGGTCTCGCGGTATCATTGCAGCACTGGGGCCAGATGGTAAGCCCTCCCGTATCGTAGTTATCTACAC
GACGGGGAGTCAGGCAACTATGGATGAACGAAATAGACAGATCGCTGAGATAGGTGCCTCACTGATTAAG
CATTGGTAACTGTCAGACCAAGTTTACTCATATATACTTTAGATTGATTTAAAACTTCATTTTTAATTTA
AAAGGATCTAGGTGAAGATCCTTTTTGATAATCTCATGACCAAAATCCCTTAACGTGAGTTTTCGTTCCA
CTGAGCGTCAGACCCCGTAGAAAAGATCAAAGGATCTTCTTGAGATCCTTTTTTTCTGCGCGTAATCTGC
TGCTTGCAAACAAAAAAACCACCGCTACCAGCGGTGGTTTGTTTGCCGGATCAAGAGCTACCAACTCTTT
TTCCGAAGGTAACTGGCTTCAGCAGAGCGCAGATACCAAATACTGTTCTTCTAGTGTAGCCGTAGTTAGG
CCACCACTTCAAGAACTCTGTAGCACCGCCTACATACCTCGCTCTGCTAATCCTGTTACCAGTGGCTGCT
GCCAGTGGCGATAAGTCGTGTCTTACCGGGTTGGACTCAAGACGATAGTTACCGGATAAGGCGCAGCGGT
CGGGCTGAACGGGGGGTTCGTGCACACAGCCCAGCTTGGAGCGAACGACCTACACCGAACTGAGATACCT
ACAGCGTGAGCTATGAGAAAGCGCCACGCTTCCCGAAGGGAGAAAGGCGGACAGGTATCCGGTAAGCGGC
AGGGTCGGAACAGGAGAGCGCACGAGGGAGCTTCCAGGGGGAAACGCCTGGTATCTTTATAGTCCTGTCG
GGTTTCGCCACCTCTGACTTGAGCGTCGATTTTTGTGATGCTCGTCAGGGGGGCGGAGCCTATGGAAAAA
CGCCAGCAACGCGGCCTTTTTACGGTTCCTGGCCTTTTGCTGGCCTTTTGCTCACATGTTCTTTCCTGCG
TTATCCCCTGATTCTGTGGATAACCGTATTACCGCCTTTGAGTGAGCTGATACCGCTCGCCGCAGCCGAA
CGACCGAGCGCAGCGAGTCAGTGAGCGAGGAAGCGGAAGAGCGCCCAATACGCAAACCGCCTCTCCCCGC
GCGTTGGCCGATTCATTAATGCAGCTGGCACGACAGGTTTCCCGACTGGAAAGCGGGCAGTGAGCGCAAC
GCAATTAATGTGAGTTAGCTCACTCATTAGGCACCCCAGGCTTTACACTTTATGCTTCCGGCTCGTATGT
TGTGTGGAATTGTGAGCGGATAACAATTTCACACAGGAAACAGCTATGACCATGATTACGCCAAGCTCTA
GCTAGAGGTCGACCAATTCTCATGTTTGACAGCTTATCATCGCAGATCCGGGCAACGTTGTTGCCATTGC
TGCAGGCGCAGAACTGGTAGGTATGGAAGATCTATACATTGAATCAATATTGGCAATTAGCCATATTAGT
CATTGGTTATATAGCATAAATCAATATTGGCTATTGGCCATTGCATACGTTGTATCTATATCATAATATG
TACATTTATATTGGCTCATGTCCAATATGACCGCCATGTTGACATTGATTATTGACTAGTTATTAATAGT
AATCAATTACGGGGTCATTAGTTCATAGCCCATATATGGAGTTCCGCGTTACATAACTTACGGTAAATGG
CCCGCCTGGCTGACCGCCCAACGACCCCCGCCCATTGACGTCAATAATGACGTATGTTCCCATAGTAACG
CCAATAGGGACTTTCCATTGACGTCAATGGGTGGAGTATTTACGGTAAACTGCCCACTTGGCAGTACATC
AAGTGTATCATATGCCAAGTCCGCCCCCTATTGACGTCAATGACGGTAAATGGCCCGCCTGGCATTATGC
CCAGTACATGACCTTACGGGACTTTCCTACTTGGCAGTACATCTACGTATTAGTCATCGCTATTACCATG
GTGATGCGGTTTTGGCAGTACACCAATGGGCGTGGATAGCGGTTTGACTCACGGGGATTTCCAAGTCTCC
ACCCCATTGACGTCAATGGGAGTTTGTTTTGGCACCAAAATCAACGGGACTTTCCAAAATGTCGTAATAA
CCCCGCCCCGTTGACGCAAATGGGCGGTAGGCGTGTACGGTGGGAGGTCTATATAAGCAGAGCTCGTTTA
GTGAACCGTCAGATCCTCACTCTCTTCCGCATCGCTGTCTGCGAGGGCCAGCTGTTGGGCTCGCGGTTGA
GGACAAACTCTTCGCGGTCTTTCCAGTACTCTTGGATCGGAAACCCGTCGGCCTCCGAACGGTACTCCGC
CACCGAGGGACCTGAGCGAGTCCGCATCGACCGGATCGGAAAACCT
Features (pLannotate 1.2.2; 21 found; start..end, strand, type, name):
    184..273     +  intron         chimeric intron (fragment): chimera between introns from adenovirus and immunoglobulin heavy chain genes
    292..338     +  CDS            IgH signal sequence (fragment): signal sequence from the mouse immunoglobulin heavy chain variable region
   1672..2256    +  CDS            Cd4 (fragment): CD4_RAT - Experimental evidence at protein level: Swiss-Prot protein existence level 1. Integral membrane glycoprotein that plays an essential role in the immune response and serves multiple functions in responses against both external and internal offenses. In T-cells, functions primarily as a coreceptor for MHC class II molecule:peptide complex. The antigens presented by class II peptides are derived from extracellular proteins while class I peptides are derived from cytosolic proteins. Interacts simultaneously with the T-cell receptor (TCR) and the MHC class II presented by antigen presenti
   2293..2460    +  CDS            COMP (fragment): COMP_HUMAN - Experimental evidence at protein level: Swiss-Prot protein existence level 1. May play a role in the structural integrity of cartilage via its interaction with other extracellular matrix proteins such as the collagens and fibronectin. Can mediate the interaction of chondrocytes with the cartilage extracellular matrix through interaction with cell surface integrin receptors. Could play a role in the pathogenesis of osteoarthritis. Potent suppressor of apoptosis in both primary chondrocytes and transformed cells. Suppresses apoptosis by blocking the activation of caspase-3 and by in
   2468..3255    +  CDS            bla(M) (fragment): β-lactamase lacking the signal sequence; bla(M); allows cytosolic expression of β-lactamase
   3262..3327    +  CDS            3xFLAG: three tandem FLAG® epitope tags, followed by an enterokinase cleavage site
   3387..3442    +  polyA_signal   β-globin poly(A) signal: rabbit β-globin polyadenylation signal (Gil and Proudfoot, 1987)
   3956..5637    -  rep_origin     oriP (fragment): Epstein-Barr virus oriP replication origin (Yates et al., 2000)
   5764..5868    +  promoter       AmpR promoter: bla
   5869..6729    +  CDS            AmpR: β-lactamase; bla; confers resistance to ampicillin, carbenicillin, and related antibiotics
   6900..7488    +  rep_origin     ori: high-copy-number ColE1/pMB1/pBR322/pUC origin of replication
   7671..7763    +  CDS            lacI (fragment): lac repressor; lacI; The lac repressor binds to the lac operator to inhibit transcription in E. coli. This inhibition can be relieved by adding lactose or isopropyl-β-D-thiogalactopyranoside (IPTG).
   7776..7797    +  protein_bind   CAP binding site: CAP binding activates transcription in the presence of cAMP. E. coli catabolite activator protein
   7812..7842    +  promoter       lac promoter: promoter for the E. coli lac operon
   7850..7866    +  protein_bind   lac operator: The lac repressor binds to the lac operator to inhibit transcription in E. coli. This inhibition can be relieved by adding lactose or isopropyl-β-D-thiogalactopyranoside (IPTG). lac repressor encoded by lacI
   7936..7952    +  promoter       tet promoter (fragment): E. coli promoter for tetracycline efflux protein gene
   7962..7987    -  CDS            bla(M) (fragment): β-lactamase lacking the signal sequence; bla(M); allows cytosolic expression of β-lactamase
   8161..8540    +  enhancer       CMV enhancer: human cytomegalovirus immediate early enhancer
   8542..8741    +  promoter       CMV promoter: human cytomegalovirus (CMV) immediate early promoter
   8809..8847    +  misc_feature   Ad SA (fragment): adenovirus major late transcript splice acceptor (Friedrich and Soriano, 1991)
   8880..153     -  CDS            PTP (fragment) (across the origin): TERM_ADE02 - Experimental evidence at protein level: Swiss-Prot protein existence level 1. Protein covalently bound to the viral DNA that acts as a primer for viral genomic replication by DNA strand displacement. Assembles on the viral origin of replication in an initiation complex with viral polymerase, DBP, host NFIA and host POU2F1/OCT1. During initiation, the polymerase covalently couples the first dCTP with Ser- 580 of pTP. The terminal protein stimulates the template activity over 20 fold compared to protein-free templates. Neo-synthesized viral genomes are linked to two preterminal prot
