[The description below was written by a language model from this plasmid's Addgene catalogue record and pLannotate feature annotations shown in this document.]
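Description:
PF3D7_1463900-COMP-blac-flag-his is a mammalian expression plasmid built on the pTT3 backbone for producing a secreted, pentamerised form of a Plasmodium falciparum protein ectodomain. It is propagated in E. coli through a high-copy ColE1/pUC-type origin with ampicillin selection. It also carries an Epstein-Barr virus oriP fragment, which supports episomal maintenance in cells that supply EBNA1. Transcription is driven by the CMV immediate-early enhancer and promoter. Downstream lie adenovirus-derived leader and splice elements (one stretch of which the annotation tool labels as a reverse-strand terminal protein fragment) and a chimeric intron. A rabbit β-globin polyadenylation signal terminates the transcript.

The 1278 bp insert is a synthetic sequence encoding the ectodomain of PF3D7_1463900, a putative EF-hand calcium-binding domain-containing protein, cloned between retained NotI and AscI sites. All NXT/S sequons have been changed to NXA so that the mammalian secretory pathway does not add N-linked glycans. An exogenous mouse immunoglobulin heavy chain signal peptide at the N-terminus directs secretion. On the C-terminal side the ectodomain is fused in series to rat Cd4 domains 3+4, a COMP (cartilage oligomeric matrix protein) segment that assembles the fusion into pentamers, a β-lactamase lacking its own signal sequence, a triple FLAG tag and a 6xHis tag. The His tag is listed in the catalogue but not called in the feature tables.

Pentamerisation raises binding avidity, and the β-lactamase can serve as an enzymatic reporter, which suits a probe for detecting weak extracellular interactions. This fits the associated study, which screened sporozoite membrane protein interactions. The depositor and sequencing-derived records differ by only two nucleotides in length and carry the same annotations.
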