Addgene plasmid #110965: PF3D7_1463900-COMP-blac-flag-his
Purpose: Expresses pentamerised full-length protein ectodomain with no N-linked glycans in mammalian cells. Contains a C-terminal rat Cd4 d3+4 tag, COMP pentamerisation domain, flag- and 6xHis tags.
Depositing lab: Gavin Wright. Depositing organization: Wellcome Sanger Institute. Publication: Systematic Identification of Plasmodium Falciparum Sporozoite Membrane Protein Interactions Reveals an Essential Role for the p24 Complex in Host Infection. Knockel J, Dundas K, Yang ASP, Galaway F, Metcalf T, Gemert GV, Sauerwein RW, Rayner JC, Billker O, Wright GJ. Mol Cell Proteomics. 2021;20:100038. doi: 10.1074/mcp.RA120.002432. Epub 2021 Jan 27. PubMed 33515807.
Backbone
  Vector backbone: pTT3
  Backbone manufacturer: pTT3 was obtained from Yves Durocher, National Research Council of Canada-Biotechnology Research Institute
  Backbone size w/o insert (bp): 7661
  Vector type: Mammalian Expression
Growth in bacteria
  Bacterial resistance: Ampicillin, 100 μg/mL
  Growth temperature: 37°C
  Growth strain: DH5alpha
  Copy number: Unknown
Gene/Insert
  Gene/Insert name: EF-hand calcium binding domain containing protein, putative (alt name: PF3D7_1463900)
  Species: Synthetic
  Insert size (bp): 1278
  Mutation: All NXT/S sites mutated to NXA, where X is any amino acid except Proline
  Entrez Gene: PF3D7_1463900 (a.k.a. PF3D7_1463900, PF14_0607)
  Promoter: CMV
  Tag / fusion protein: Exogenous signal peptide of mouse origin (N terminal on insert); rat Cd4d3+4, beta-lactamase, triple FLAG tag, 6xHis tag (C terminal on insert)
  Cloning method: Restriction Enzyme; 5′ cloning site Not1 (not destroyed); 3′ cloning site Asc1 (not destroyed)
Terms and licenses: Academic/Nonprofit Terms; Industry Terms: Not Available to Industry
How to cite: PF3D7_1463900-COMP-blac-flag-his was a gift from Gavin Wright (Addgene plasmid # 110965 ; http://n2t.net/addgene:110965 ; RRID:Addgene_110965)
